Addgene plasmid #243988: pUPD3_RBS_J61139
Purpose: GoldenBraid2.0 Ribosome binding site.
Depositing lab: Christophe Herman. Depositing organization: Baylor College of Medicine. Publication: GoldenBraid2.0 E. coli: a comprehensive and characterized toolkit for enterics. Cooke MB, Welch KT, Ramirez LD, Wen AX, Marciano DC, Herman C. Synth Biol (Oxf). 2025 Aug 14;10(1):ysaf015. doi: 10.1093/synbio/ysaf015. eCollection 2025. PubMed 40927394.
Backbone
  Vector backbone: pUPD3
  Vector type: Bacterial Expression
Growth in bacteria
  Bacterial resistance: Chloramphenicol, 25 μg/mL
  Growth temperature: 37°C
  Growth strain: DH5alpha
  Copy number: High Copy
Gene/Insert
  Gene/Insert name: J61139
  Species: Synthetic
  Insert size (bp): 20
  Cloning method: Golden Gate
Terms and licenses: Academic/Nonprofit Terms; Industry Terms: Not Available to Industry
How to cite: pUPD3_RBS_J61139 was a gift from Christophe Herman (Addgene plasmid # 243988 ; http://n2t.net/addgene:243988 ; RRID:Addgene_243988)
