[The description below was written by a language model from this plasmid's Addgene catalogue record and pLannotate feature annotations shown in this document.]
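Description:
pUPD3_RBS_J61139 is a small (about 2.4 kb) level-0 part plasmid from a GoldenBraid2.0 toolkit adapted for E. coli and related enteric bacteria. It is built on the pUPD3 backbone, the universal part domestication vector of the GoldenBraid system, and stores a single 20 bp synthetic ribosome binding site designated J61139. The plasmid replicates at high copy in E. coli through a ColE1/pUC-type origin and is selected with chloramphenicol, resistance being provided by the cat gene under its native promoter. An f1 origin is also present, a common backbone element that allows single-stranded DNA production with helper phage.

The remaining annotated features are backbone remnants rather than a functional payload. T7 and SP6 promoters lie on either side of the cloning region. A short lacZα fragment next to the T7 promoter is probably what remains of a blue/white screening cassette that was displaced when the part was inserted by Golden Gate cloning. A small tet promoter fragment is also detected. The RBS itself is too short to be picked up by the automated annotation, so it does not appear in the feature table, but it presumably sits between the T7 and SP6 promoters.

Although it is catalogued as a bacterial expression vector, the plasmid carries no promoter–gene unit and does not express anything on its own. Its role is to supply a standardised translation initiation element. The RBS can be released by type IIS restriction digestion and assembled in a defined order with promoter, coding sequence and terminator parts to build transcriptional units. The record does not give the relative strength of this RBS.
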