Features (pLannotate 1.2.2; 8 found; start..end, strand, type, name):
     72..90      -  promoter       SP6 promoter: promoter for bacteriophage SP6 RNA polymerase
    237..825     -  rep_origin     ori: high-copy-number ColE1/pMB1/pBR322/pUC origin of replication
    940..1042    +  promoter       cat promoter: promoter of the E. coli cat gene encoding chloramphenicol acetyltransferase
   1043..1699    +  CDS            cat: CAT_ECOLX - Experimental evidence at protein level: Swiss-Prot protein existence level 1. This enzyme is an effector of chloramphenicol resistance in bacteria. From Escherichia coli. This protein is used as a marker in many commonly used cloning vectors, such as pACYC184.
   1787..1804    -  promoter       tet promoter (fragment): E. coli promoter for tetracycline efflux protein gene
   1815..2270    +  rep_origin     f1 ori (sequence partly withheld): f1 bacteriophage origin of replication; arrow indicates direction of (+) strand synthesis
   2289..2310    -  CDS            lacZα (fragment): LacZα fragment of β-galactosidase; lacZ fragment
   2313..2331    +  promoter       T7 promoter: promoter for bacteriophage T7 RNA polymerase
>Addgene plasmid #243988 | pUPD3_RBS_J61139 | addgene full sequence | sequence record 487819 | Addgene NGS Result
GGTCTCGCATTCAGTGACTCTAATCTTTCTCTTTGCGAGACCACTCATCGCCCAATCACTAGTGAATTCG
TTCTATAGTGTCACCTAAATACCATAGAGCCGTTGGTCATAGCTGTTTCCTGTCCAGGCATCATGACACG
GTTATCCACAGAATCAGGGGATAACGCAGGAAAGAACATGTGAGCAAAAGGCCAGCAAAAGGCCAGGAAC
CGTAAAAAGGCCGCGTTGCTGGCGTTTTTCCATAGGCTCCGCCCCCCTGACGAGCATCACAAAAATCGAC
GCTCAAGTCAGAGGTGGCGAAACCCGACAGGACTATAAAGATACCAGGCGTTTCCCCCTGGAAGCTCCCT
CGTGCGCTCTCCTGTTCCGACCCTGCCGCTTACCGGATACCTGTCCGCCTTTCTCCCTTCGGGAAGCGTG
GCGCTTTCTCATAGCTCACGCTGTAGGTATCTCAGTTCGGTGTAGGTCGTTCGCTCCAAGCTGGGCTGTG
TGCACGAACCCCCCGTTCAGCCCGACCGCTGCGCCTTATCCGGTAACTATCGTCTTGAGTCCAACCCGGT
AAGACACGACTTATCGCCACTGGCAGCAGCCACTGGTAACAGGATTAGCAGAGCGAGGTATGTAGGCGGT
GCTACAGAGTTCTTGAAGTGGTGGCCTAACTACGGCTACACTAGAAGAACAGTATTTGGTATCTGCGCTC
TGCTGAAGCCAGTTACCTTCGGAAAAAGAGTTGGTAGCTCTTGATCCGGCAAACAAACCACCGCTGGTAG
CGGTGGTTTTTTTGTTTGCAAGCAGCAGATTACGCGCAGAAAAAAAGGATCTCAAGAAGATCCTTTGATC
TTTTCTACGGGGTCTGACGCTCAGTGGAACGAAAACTCACGTTAAGGGATTTTGGTCATGAGATTATCAA
AAAGGATCTTCACCTAGATCCTTTTGTGATGATCGGCACGTAAGAGGTTCCAACTTTCACCATAATGAAA
TAAGATCACTACCGGGCGTATTTTTTGAGTTATCGAGATTTTCAGGAGCTAAGGAAGCTAAAATGGAGAA
AAAAATCACTGGATATACCACCGTTGATATATCCCAATGGCATCGTAAAGAACATTTTGAGGCATTTCAG
TCAGTTGCTCAATGTACCTATAACCAGACCGTTCAGCTGGATATTACGGCCTTTTTAAAGACCGTAAAGA
AAAATAAGCACAAGTTTTATCCGGCCTTTATTCACATTCTTGCCCGCCTGATGAATGCTCATCCGGAATT
CCGTATGGCAATGAAAGACGGTGAGCTGGTGATATGGGATAGTGTTCACCCTTGTTACACCGTTTTCCAT
GAGCAAACTGAAACGTTTTCATCGCTCTGGAGTGAATACCACGACGATTTCCGGCAGTTTCTACACATAT
ATTCGCAAGATGTGGCGTGTTACGGTGAAAACCTGGCCTATTTCCCTAAAGGGTTTATTGAGAATATGTT
TTTCGTGTCAGCCAATCCCTGGGTGAGTTTCACCAGTTTTGATTTAAACGTGGCCAATATGGACAACTTC
TTCGCCCCCGTTTTCACCATGGGCAAATATTATACGCAAGGCGACAAGGTGCTGATGCCGCTGGCGATTC
AGGTTCATCATGCCGTTTGTGATGGCTTCCATGTCGGCAGAATGCTTAATGAATTACAACAGTACTGCGA
TGAGTGGCAGGGCGGGGCGTAATTTTTTTAAGGCAGTTATTGGTGCCCTTAAACGCCTGGTTGCTACGCC
TGAATAAGTGATAATAAGCGGATGAATGGCAGAAATTCGATGATAAGCTGTCAAACATGATGT
[125 nt withheld, positions 1814-1938]
C
[91 nt withheld, positions 1940-2030]
AGGGTGATGGTTCACGTAGTGGGCCAGCGCCCTGATAGACGGTTTTTCGCCCTTTGACGTTGGAGTCCAC
GTTCTTT
[37 nt withheld, positions 2108-2144]
ACCCTATCTCGGTCTATTCTTTTGATTTATAAGGGATTTTGCCGATTTCGGCCTATTGGTTAAAAAATGA
GCTGATTTAACAAAAATTTAACGCGAATTTTAACAAAATATTAACGCTTACAATTTTAACATTGTAGAAA
CGCATGTAAAACGACGGCCAGTGAATTGTAATACGACTCACTATAGGGTGAATTCCGCTTAGGACCTTAG
ATATTGATCTCAA
